Addgene plasmid #162350: pTet-O-LHX8-T2A-PuroR
Purpose: Lentiviral expression of LHX8 under the control of the TetON promoter
Depositing lab: Charles Gersbach. Depositing organization: Duke University. Publication: Master Regulators and Cofactors of Human Neuronal Cell Fate Specification Identified by CRISPR Gene Activation Screens. Black JB, McCutcheon SR, Dube S, Barrera A, Klann TS, Rice GA, Adkar SS, Soderling SH, Reddy TE, Gersbach CA. Cell Rep. 2020 Dec 1;33(9):108460. doi: 10.1016/j.celrep.2020.108460. PubMed 33264623.
Backbone
  Vector backbone: Tet-O-FUW
  Backbone size w/o insert (bp): 8000
  Vector type: Mammalian Expression, Lentiviral
  Selectable markers: Puromycin
Growth in bacteria
  Bacterial resistance: Ampicillin, 100 μg/mL
  Growth temperature: 37°C
  Growth strain: NEB Stable
  Copy number: High Copy
Gene/Insert
  Gene/Insert name: LHX8
  Species: H. sapiens (human)
  Insert size (bp): 1038
  Entrez Gene: LHX8 (a.k.a. LHX7)
  Promoter: Tet-ON
  Tag / fusion protein: T2A-PuroR (C terminal on insert)
  Cloning method: Gibson Cloning
Resource information
  A portion of this plasmid was derived from a plasmid made by: This plasmid was modifed from a gift from Marius Wernig (Addgene plasmid # 52047)
Terms and licenses: Academic/Nonprofit Terms; Industry Terms: Not Available to Industry
How to cite: pTet-O-LHX8-T2A-PuroR was a gift from Charles Gersbach (Addgene plasmid # 162350 ; http://n2t.net/addgene:162350 ; RRID:Addgene_162350)
