[The description below was written by a language model from this plasmid's Addgene catalogue record and pLannotate feature annotations shown in this document.]
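Description:
pTet-O-LHX8-T2A-PuroR is a lentiviral transfer plasmid built on the Tet-O-FUW backbone for doxycycline-inducible expression of human LHX8 (also known as LHX7), a LIM-homeobox transcription factor involved in the differentiation of certain neurons and mesenchymal cells. It is propagated in E. coli through a high-copy ColE1/pUC-type origin with ampicillin selection (AmpR). An f1 origin is also annotated. The backbone additionally carries an SV40/EM7-driven bleomycin/Zeocin resistance cassette with an SV40 poly(A) signal, located outside the proviral region. The catalogue entry lists only puromycin as the mammalian selectable marker.

The viral portion begins with a CMV enhancer/promoter fused to a truncated HIV-1 5' LTR, which drives production of the genomic RNA in packaging cells. It continues with the Ψ packaging signal and a partial gag sequence, the RRE for Rev-dependent nuclear export, and the cPPT/CTS. The payload sits downstream: a tetracycline response element with seven tetO repeats joined to a minimal CMV promoter controls the 1,038 bp LHX8 coding sequence, which is fused at its C terminus to a T2A peptide and puromycin N-acetyltransferase. Ribosomal skipping at T2A yields separate LHX8 and PuroR proteins from one transcript, so puromycin resistance is coupled to induced transgene expression. A WPRE follows to enhance transcript expression, then the 3' LTR region and a bGH poly(A) signal.

No tetracycline transactivator is annotated on the plasmid, so induction would require one supplied separately. The associated publication concerns regulators of human neuronal cell fate identified by CRISPR activation screens, which suggests use in testing LHX8 overexpression in neuronal specification.
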