Features (pLannotate 1.2.2; 34 found; start..end, strand, type, name):
      2..54      +  CDS            T2A (fragment): 2A peptide from Thosea asigna virus capsid protein Eukaryotic ribosomes fail to insert a peptide bond between the Gly and Pro residues, yielding separate polypeptides.
     62..661     +  CDS            PuroR: puromycin N-acetyltransferase; pac from Streptomyces alboniger; confers resistance to puromycin
    677..700     +  misc_feature   MCS (fragment): pBluescript multiple cloning site
    700..1288    +  misc_feature   WPRE: woodchuck hepatitis virus posttranscriptional regulatory element
   1225..1806    +  CDS            nef (fragment): NEF_HV1H2 - Experimental evidence at protein level: Swiss-Prot protein existence level 1. Extracellular Nef protein targets CD4(+) T-lymphocytes for apoptosis by interacting with CXCR4 surface receptors. From Human immunodeficiency virus type 1 group M subtype B (isolate HXB2) (HIV-1).
   1813..1993    +  LTR            5' LTR (truncated): truncated 5' long terminal repeat (LTR) from HIV-1
   2025..2249    +  polyA_signal   bGH poly(A) signal: bovine growth hormone polyadenylation signal
   2253..2274    +  promoter       SV40 promoter (fragment): SV40 enhancer and early promoter
   2295..2723    +  rep_origin     f1 ori (sequence partly withheld): f1 bacteriophage origin of replication; arrow indicates direction of (+) strand synthesis
   2737..3066    +  promoter       SV40 promoter: SV40 enhancer and early promoter
   3114..3161    +  promoter       EM7 promoter: synthetic bacterial promoter&nbsp
   3180..3554    +  CDS            BleoR: antibiotic-binding protein; Sh ble from Streptoalloteichus hindustanus; confers resistance to bleomycin, phleomycin, and Zeocin™
   3564..3689    +  CDS            ble (fragment): BLE_KLEPN - Experimental evidence at protein level: Swiss-Prot protein existence level 1. Binding protein with a strong affinity to the bleomycin family of antibiotics. Binds to CL990; an antimitotic-antibiotic compound. From Klebsiella pneumoniae.
   3684..3805    +  polyA_signal   SV40 poly(A) signal: SV40 polyadenylation signal
   3878..3894    -  protein_bind   lac operator: The lac repressor binds to the lac operator to inhibit transcription in E. coli. This inhibition can be relieved by adding lactose or isopropyl-β-D-thiogalactopyranoside (IPTG). lac repressor encoded by lacI
   3902..3932    -  promoter       lac promoter: promoter for the E. coli lac operon
   3947..3968    -  protein_bind   CAP binding site: CAP binding activates transcription in the presence of cAMP. E. coli catabolite activator protein
   3981..4073    -  CDS            lacI (fragment): lac repressor; lacI; The lac repressor binds to the lac operator to inhibit transcription in E. coli. This inhibition can be relieved by adding lactose or isopropyl-β-D-thiogalactopyranoside (IPTG).
   4256..4844    -  rep_origin     ori: high-copy-number ColE1/pMB1/pBR322/pUC origin of replication
   5015..5875    -  CDS            AmpR: β-lactamase; bla; confers resistance to ampicillin, carbenicillin, and related antibiotics
   5876..5980    -  promoter       AmpR promoter: bla
   6039..6091    -  misc_feature   bom (fragment): basis of mobility region from pBR322
   6246..6625    +  enhancer       CMV enhancer: human cytomegalovirus immediate early enhancer
   6626..6825    +  promoter       CMV promoter: human cytomegalovirus (CMV) immediate early promoter
   6843..7023    +  LTR            5' LTR (truncated): truncated 5' long terminal repeat (LTR) from HIV-1
   7070..7195    +  misc_feature   HIV-1 Ψ: packaging signal of human immunodeficiency virus type 1
   7179..7542    +  CDS            HIV-1 gag (fragment): gag protein from human immunodeficiency virus 1; gag
   7688..7921    +  misc_feature   RRE: The Rev response element (RRE) of HIV-1 allows for Rev-dependent mRNA export from the nucleus to the cytoplasm.
   8298..8398    +  CDS            Rev (fragment): human immunodeficiency virus 1 (HIV-1) Rev protein; rev; enhances nuclear export of unspliced and incompletely spliced viral mRNAs
   8448..8565    +  misc_feature   cPPT/CTS: central polypurine tract and central termination sequence of HIV-1
   8622..8892    +  protein_bind   tetracycline response element: contains seven copies of the tetracycline operator tetO tetracycline repressor TetR
   8903..8920    +  misc_feature   MCS (fragment): pUC18/19 multiple cloning site
   8925..8963    +  promoter       minimal CMV promoter: human cytomegalovirus (CMV) immediate early promoter
   9069..10106   +  CDS            LHX8: LHX8_HUMAN - Experimental evidence at protein level: Swiss-Prot protein existence level 1. Transcription factor involved in differentiation of certain neurons and mesenchymal cells. From Homo sapiens (Human).
>Addgene plasmid #162350 | pTet-O-LHX8-T2A-PuroR | addgene full sequence | sequence record 324601 | Addgene NGS Result
AGAGGGCAGGGGAAGTCTTCTAACATGCGGGGACGTGGAGGAAAATCCCGGCCCACTCGAGATGACCGAG
TACAAGCCCACGGTGCGCCTCGCCACCCGCGACGACGTCCCCAGGGCCGTACGCACCCTCGCCGCCGCGT
TCGCCGACTACCCCGCCACGCGCCACACCGTCGATCCGGACCGCCACATCGAGCGGGTCACCGAGCTGCA
AGAACTCTTCCTCACGCGCGTCGGGCTCGACATCGGCAAGGTGTGGGTCGCGGACGACGGCGCCGCGGTG
GCGGTCTGGACCACGCCGGAGAGCGTCGAAGCGGGGGCGGTGTTCGCCGAGATCGGCCCGCGCATGGCCG
AGTTGAGCGGTTCCCGGCTGGCCGCGCAGCAACAGATGGAAGGCCTCCTGGCGCCGCACCGGCCCAAGGA
GCCCGCGTGGTTCCTGGCCACCGTCGGCGTCTCGCCCGACCACCAGGGCAAGGGTCTGGGCAGCGCCGTC
GTGCTCCCCGGAGTGGAGGCGGCCGAGCGCGCCGGGGTGCCCGCCTTCCTGGAGACCTCCGCGCCCCGCA
ACCTCCCCTTCTACGAGCGGCTCGGCTTCACCGTCACCGCCGACGTCGAGGTGCCCGAAGGACCGCGCAC
CTGGTGCATGACCCGCAAGCCCGGTGCCTGATTAATTAAGCTAGCTAATTCGATATCAAGCTTATCGATA
ATCAACCTCTGGATTACAAAATTTGTGAAAGATTGACTGGTATTCTTAACTATGTTGCTCCTTTTACGCT
ATGTGGATACGCTGCTTTAATGCCTTTGTATCATGCTATTGCTTCCCGTATGGCTTTCATTTTCTCCTCC
TTGTATAAATCCTGGTTGCTGTCTCTTTATGAGGAGTTGTGGCCCGTTGTCAGGCAACGTGGCGTGGTGT
GCACTGTGTTTGCTGACGCAACCCCCACTGGTTGGGGCATTGCCACCACCTGTCAGCTCCTTTCCGGGAC
TTTCGCTTTCCCCCTCCCTATTGCCACGGCGGAACTCATCGCCGCCTGCCTTGCCCGCTGCTGGACAGGG
GCTCGGCTGTTGGGCACTGACAATTCCGTGGTGTTGTCGGGGAAATCATCGTCCTTTCCTTGGCTGCTCG
CCTGTGTTGCCACCTGGATTCTGCGCGGGACGTCCTTCTGCTACGTCCCTTCGGCCCTCAATCCAGCGGA
CCTTCCTTCCCGCGGCCTGCTGCCGGCTCTGCGGCCTCTTCCGCGTCTTCGCCTTCGCCCTCAGACGAGT
CGGATCTCCCTTTGGGCCGCCTCCCCGCATCGATACCGTCGACCTCGAGACCTAGAAAAACATGGAGCAA
TCACAAGTAGCAATACAGCAGCTACCAATGCTGATTGTGCCTGGCTAGAAGCACAAGAGGAGGAGGAGGT
GGGTTTTCCAGTCACACCTCAGGTACCTTTAAGACCAATGACTTACAAGGCAGCTGTAGATCTTAGCCAC
TTTTTAAAAGAAAAGGGGGGACTGGAAGGGCTAATTCACTCCCAACGAAGACAAGATATCCTTGATCTGT
GGATCTACCACACACAAGGCTACTTCCCTGATTGGCAGAACTACACACCAGGGCCAGGGATCAGATATCC
ACTGACCTTTGGATGGTGCTACAAGCTAGTACCAGTTGAGCAAGAGAAGGTAGAAGAAGCCAATGAAGGA
GAGAACACCCGCTTGTTACACCCTGTGAGCCTGCATGGGATGGATGACCCGGAGAGAGAAGTATTAGAGT
GGAGGTTTGACAGCCGCCTAGCATTTCATCACATGGCCCGAGAGCTGCATCCGGACTGTACTGGGTCTCT
CTGGTTAGACCAGATCTGAGCCTGGGAGCTCTCTGGCTAACTAGGGAACCCACTGCTTAAGCCTCAATAA
AGCTTGCCTTGAGTGCTTCAAGTAGTGTGTGCCCGTCTGTTGTGTGACTCTGGTAACTAGAGATCCCTCA
GACCCTTTTAGTCAGTGTGGAAAATCTCTAGCAGGGCCCGTTTAAACCCGCTGATCAGCCTCGACTGTGC
CTTCTAGTTGCCAGCCATCTGTTGTTTGCCCCTCCCCCGTGCCTTCCTTGACCCTGGAAGGTGCCACTCC
CACTGTCCTTTCCTAATAAAATGAGGAAATTGCATCGCATTGTCTGAGTAGGTGTCATTCTATTCTGGGG
GGTGGGGTGGGGCAGGACAGCAAGGGGGAGGATTGGGAAGACAATAGCAGGCATGCTGGGGATGCGGTGG
GCTCTATGGCTTCTGAGGCGGAAAGAACCAGCTGGGGCTCTAGGGGGTATCCCC
[124 nt withheld, positions 2295-2418]
C
[91 nt withheld, positions 2420-2510]
A
[49 nt withheld, positions 2512-2560]
CCTTTGACGTTGGAGTCCACGTTCTTT
[37 nt withheld, positions 2588-2624]
ACCCTATCTCGGTCTATTCTTTTGATTTATAAGGGATTTTGCCGATTTCGGCCTATTGGTTAAAAAATGA
GCTGATTTAACAAAAATTTAACGCGAATTAATTCTGTGGAATGTGTGTCAGTTAGGGTGTGGAAAGTCCC
CAGGCTCCCCAGCAGGCAGAAGTATGCAAAGCATGCATCTCAATTAGTCAGCAACCAGGTGTGGAAAGTC
CCCAGGCTCCCCAGCAGGCAGAAGTATGCAAAGCATGCATCTCAATTAGTCAGCAACCATAGTCCCGCCC
CTAACTCCGCCCATCCCGCCCCTAACTCCGCCCAGTTCCGCCCATTCTCCGCCCCATGGCTGACTAATTT
TTTTTATTTATGCAGAGGCCGAGGCCGCCTCTGCCTCTGAGCTATTCCAGAAGTAGTGAGGAGGCTTTTT
TGGAGGCCTAGGCTTTTGCAAAAAGCTCCCGGGAGCTTGTATATCCATTTTCGGATCTGATCAGCACGTG
TTGACAATTAATCATCGGCATAGTATATCGGCATAGTATAATACGACAAGGTGAGGAACTAAACCATGGC
CAAGTTGACCAGTGCCGTTCCGGTGCTCACCGCGCGCGACGTCGCCGGAGCGGTCGAGTTCTGGACCGAC
CGGCTCGGGTTCTCCCGGGACTTCGTGGAGGACGACTTCGCCGGTGTGGTCCGGGACGACGTGACCCTGT
TCATCAGCGCGGTCCAGGACCAGGTGGTGCCGGACAACACCCTGGCCTGGGTGTGGGTGCGCGGCCTGGA
CGAGCTGTACGCCGAGTGGTCGGAGGTCGTGTCCACGAACTTCCGGGACGCCTCCGGGCCGGCCATGACC
GAGATCGGCGAGCAGCCGTGGGGGCGGGAGTTCGCCCTGCGCGACCCGGCCGGCAACTGCGTGCACTTCG
TGGCCGAGGAGCAGGACTGACACGTGCTACGAGATTTCGATTCCACCGCCGCCTTCTATGAAAGGTTGGG
CTTCGGAATCGTTTTCCGGGACGCCGGCTGGATGATCCTCCAGCGCGGGGATCTCATGCTGGAGTTCTTC
GCCCACCCCAACTTGTTTATTGCAGCTTATAATGGTTACAAATAAAGCAATAGCATCACAAATTTCACAA
ATAAAGCATTTTTTTCACTGCATTCTAGTTGTGGTTTGTCCAAACTCATCAATGTATCTTATCATGTCTG
TATACCGTCGACCTCTAGCTAGAGCTTGGCGTAATCATGGTCATAGCTGTTTCCTGTGTGAAATTGTTAT
CCGCTCACAATTCCACACAACATACGAGCCGGAAGCATAAAGTGTAAAGCCTGGGGTGCCTAATGAGTGA
GCTAACTCACATTAATTGCGTTGCGCTCACTGCCCGCTTTCCAGTCGGGAAACCTGTCGTGCCAGCTGCA
TTAATGAATCGGCCAACGCGCGGGGAGAGGCGGTTTGCGTATTGGGCGCTCTTCCGCTTCCTCGCTCACT
GACTCGCTGCGCTCGGTCGTTCGGCTGCGGCGAGCGGTATCAGCTCACTCAAAGGCGGTAATACGGTTAT
CCACAGAATCAGGGGATAACGCAGGAAAGAACATGTGAGCAAAAGGCCAGCAAAAGGCCAGGAACCGTAA
AAAGGCCGCGTTGCTGGCGTTTTTCCATAGGCTCCGCCCCCCTGACGAGCATCACAAAAATCGACGCTCA
AGTCAGAGGTGGCGAAACCCGACAGGACTATAAAGATACCAGGCGTTTCCCCCTGGAAGCTCCCTCGTGC
GCTCTCCTGTTCCGACCCTGCCGCTTACCGGATACCTGTCCGCCTTTCTCCCTTCGGGAAGCGTGGCGCT
TTCTCATAGCTCACGCTGTAGGTATCTCAGTTCGGTGTAGGTCGTTCGCTCCAAGCTGGGCTGTGTGCAC
GAACCCCCCGTTCAGCCCGACCGCTGCGCCTTATCCGGTAACTATCGTCTTGAGTCCAACCCGGTAAGAC
ACGACTTATCGCCACTGGCAGCAGCCACTGGTAACAGGATTAGCAGAGCGAGGTATGTAGGCGGTGCTAC
AGAGTTCTTGAAGTGGTGGCCTAACTACGGCTACACTAGAAGAACAGTATTTGGTATCTGCGCTCTGCTG
AAGCCAGTTACCTTCGGAAAAAGAGTTGGTAGCTCTTGATCCGGCAAACAAACCACCGCTGGTAGCGGTG
GTTTTTTTGTTTGCAAGCAGCAGATTACGCGCAGAAAAAAAGGATCTCAAGAAGATCCTTTGATCTTTTC
TACGGGGTCTGACGCTCAGTGGAACGAAAACTCACGTTAAGGGATTTTGGTCATGAGATTATCAAAAAGG
ATCTTCACCTAGATCCTTTTAAATTAAAAATGAAGTTTTAAATCAATCTAAAGTATATATGAGTAAACTT
GGTCTGACAGTTACCAATGCTTAATCAGTGAGGCACCTATCTCAGCGATCTGTCTATTTCGTTCATCCAT
AGTTGCCTGACTCCCCGTCGTGTAGATAACTACGATACGGGAGGGCTTACCATCTGGCCCCAGTGCTGCA
ATGATACCGCGAGACCCACGCTCACCGGCTCCAGATTTATCAGCAATAAACCAGCCAGCCGGAAGGGCCG
AGCGCAGAAGTGGTCCTGCAACTTTATCCGCCTCCATCCAGTCTATTAATTGTTGCCGGGAAGCTAGAGT
AAGTAGTTCGCCAGTTAATAGTTTGCGCAACGTTGTTGCCATTGCTACAGGCATCGTGGTGTCACGCTCG
TCGTTTGGTATGGCTTCATTCAGCTCCGGTTCCCAACGATCAAGGCGAGTTACATGATCCCCCATGTTGT
GCAAAAAAGCGGTTAGCTCCTTCGGTCCTCCGATCGTTGTCAGAAGTAAGTTGGCCGCAGTGTTATCACT
CATGGTTATGGCAGCACTGCATAATTCTCTTACTGTCATGCCATCCGTAAGATGCTTTTCTGTGACTGGT
GAGTACTCAACCAAGTCATTCTGAGAATAGTGTATGCGGCGACCGAGTTGCTCTTGCCCGGCGTCAATAC
GGGATAATACCGCGCCACATAGCAGAACTTTAAAAGTGCTCATCATTGGAAAACGTTCTTCGGGGCGAAA
ACTCTCAAGGATCTTACCGCTGTTGAGATCCAGTTCGATGTAACCCACTCGTGCACCCAACTGATCTTCA
GCATCTTTTACTTTCACCAGCGTTTCTGGGTGAGCAAAAACAGGAAGGCAAAATGCCGCAAAAAAGGGAA
TAAGGGCGACACGGAAATGTTGAATACTCATACTCTTCCTTTTTCAATATTATTGAAGCATTTATCAGGG
TTATTGTCTCATGAGCGGATACATATTTGAATGTATTTAGAAAAATAAACAAATAGGGGTTCCGCGCACA
TTTCCCCGAAAAGTGCCACCTGACGTCGACGGATCGGGAGATCTCCCGATCCCCTATGGTGCACTCTCAG
TACAATCTGCTCTGATGCCGCATAGTTAAGCCAGTATCTGCTCCCTGCTTGTGTGTTGGAGGTCGCTGAG
TAGTGCGCGAGCAAAATTTAAGCTACAACAAGGCAAGGCTTGACCGACAATTGCATGAAGAATCTGCTTA
GGGTTAGGCGTTTTGCGCTGCTTCGCGATGTACGGGCCAGATATACGCGTTGACATTGATTATTGACTAG
TTATTAATAGTAATCAATTACGGGGTCATTAGTTCATAGCCCATATATGGAGTTCCGCGTTACATAACTT
ACGGTAAATGGCCCGCCTGGCTGACCGCCCAACGACCCCCGCCCATTGACGTCAATAATGACGTATGTTC
CCATAGTAACGCCAATAGGGACTTTCCATTGACGTCAATGGGTGGAGTATTTACGGTAAACTGCCCACTT
GGCAGTACATCAAGTGTATCATATGCCAAGTACGCCCCCTATTGACGTCAATGACGGTAAATGGCCCGCC
TGGCATTATGCCCAGTACATGACCTTATGGGACTTTCCTACTTGGCAGTACATCTACGTATTAGTCATCG
CTATTACCATGGTGATGCGGTTTTGGCAGTACATCAATGGGCGTGGATAGCGGTTTGACTCACGGGGATT
TCCAAGTCTCCACCCCATTGACGTCAATGGGAGTTTGTTTTGGCACCAAAATCAACGGGACTTTCCAAAA
TGTCGTAACAACTCCGCCCCATTGACGCAAATGGGCGGTAGGCGTGTACGGTGGGAGGTCTATATAAGCA
GCGCGTTTTGCCTGTACTGGGTCTCTCTGGTTAGACCAGATCTGAGCCTGGGAGCTCTCTGGCTAACTAG
GGAACCCACTGCTTAAGCCTCAATAAAGCTTGCCTTGAGTGCTTCAAGTAGTGTGTGCCCGTCTGTTGTG
TGACTCTGGTAACTAGAGATCCCTCAGACCCTTTTAGTCAGTGTGGAAAATCTCTAGCAGTGGCGCCCGA
ACAGGGACTTGAAAGCGAAAGGGAAACCAGAGGAGCTCTCTCGACGCAGGACTCGGCTTGCTGAAGCGCG
CACGGCAAGAGGCGAGGGGCGGCGACTGGTGAGTACGCCAAAAATTTTGACTAGCGGAGGCTAGAAGGAG
AGAGATGGGTGCGAGAGCGTCAGTATTAAGCGGGGGAGAATTAGATCGCGATGGGAAAAAATTCGGTTAA
GGCCAGGGGGAAAGAAAAAATATAAATTAAAACATATAGTATGGGCAAGCAGGGAGCTAGAACGATTCGC
AGTTAATCCTGGCCTGTTAGAAACATCAGAAGGCTGTAGACAAATACTGGGACAGCTACAACCATCCCTT
CAGACAGGATCAGAAGAACTTAGATCATTATATAATACAGTAGCAACCCTCTATTGTGTGCATCAAAGGA
TAGAGATAAAAGACACCAAGGAAGCTTTAGACAAGATAGAGGAAGAGCAAAACAAAAGTAAGACCACCGC
ACAGCAAGCGGCCGCTGATCTTCAGACCTGGAGGAGGAGATATGAGGGACAATTGGAGAAGTGAATTATA
TAAATATAAAGTAGTAAAAATTGAACCATTAGGAGTAGCACCCACCAAGGCAAAGAGAAGAGTGGTGCAG
AGAGAAAAAAGAGCAGTGGGAATAGGAGCTTTGTTCCTTGGGTTCTTGGGAGCAGCAGGAAGCACTATGG
GCGCAGCGTCAATGACGCTGACGGTACAGGCCAGACAATTATTGTCTGGTATAGTGCAGCAGCAGAACAA
TTTGCTGAGGGCTATTGAGGCGCAACAGCATCTGTTGCAACTCACAGTCTGGGGCATCAAGCAGCTCCAG
GCAAGAATCCTGGCTGTGGAAAGATACCTAAAGGATCAACAGCTCCTGGGGATTTGGGGTTGCTCTGGAA
AACTCATTTGCACCACTGCTGTGCCTTGGAATGCTAGTTGGAGTAATAAATCTCTGGAACAGATTTGGAA
TCACACGACCTGGATGGAGTGGGACAGAGAAATTAACAATTACACAAGCTTAATACACTCCTTAATTGAA
GAATCGCAAAACCAGCAAGAAAAGAATGAACAAGAATTATTGGAATTAGATAAATGGGCAAGTTTGTGGA
ATTGGTTTAACATAACAAATTGGCTGTGGTATATAAAATTATTCATAATGATAGTAGGAGGCTTGGTAGG
TTTAAGAATAGTTTTTGCTGTACTTTCTATAGTGAATAGAGTTAGGCAGGGATATTCACCATTATCGTTT
CAGACCCACCTCCCAACCCCGAGGGGACCCGACAGGCCCGAAGGAATAGAAGAAGAAGGTGGAGAGAGAG
ACAGAGACAGATCCATTCGATTAGTGAACGGATCGGCACTGCGTGCGCCAATTCTGCAGACAAATGGCAG
TATTCATCCACAATTTTAAAAGAAAAGGGGGGATTGGGGGGTACAGTGCAGGGGAAAGAATAGTAGACAT
AATAGCAACAGACATACAAACTAAAGAATTACAAAAACAAATTACAAAAATTCAAAATTTTCGGGTTTAT
TACAGGGACAGCAGAGATCCAGTTTGGTTAGATCTCGAGTTTACCACTCCCTATCAGTGATAGAGAAAAG
TGAAAGTCGAGTTTACCACTCCCTATCAGTGATAGAGAAAAGTGAAAGTCGAGTTTACCACTCCCTATCA
GTGATAGAGAAAAGTGAAAGTCGAGTTTACCACTCCCTATCAGTGATAGAGAAAAGTGAAAGTCGAGTTT
ACCACTCCCTATCAGTGATAGAGAAAAGTGAAAGTCGAGTTTACCACTCCCTATCAGTGATAGAGAAAAG
TGAAAGTCGAGTTTACCACTCCCTATCAGTGATAGAGAAAAGTGAAAGTCGAGCTCGGTACCCGGGTCGA
GGTAGGCGTGTACGGTGGGAGGCCTATATAAGCAGAGCTCGTTTAGTGAACCGTCAGATCGCCTGGAGAC
GCCATCCACGCTGTTTTGACCTCCATAGAAGACACCGGGACCGATCCAGCCTCCGCGGCCCCGAATTCGC
CACCATGTCAGAGGAGTGCGGGCGGACTACAGCCCTGGCGGCCGGGAGGACTCGCAAAGGCGCCGGGGAA
GAGGGACTGGTGAGCCCCGAGGGAGCGGGGGACGAGGACTCGTGCTCCTCCTCGGCCCCGCTGTCCCCGT
CGTCCTCGCCCCGGTCCATGGCCTCGGGCTCCGGCTGCCCTCCTGGCAAGTGTGTGTGCAACAGTTGCGG
CCTGGAGATCGTGGACAAATACCTTCTCAAGGTGAATGACCTATGCTGGCATGTCCGGTGTCTCTCCTGC
AGTGTTTGCAGAACCTCCCTAGGAAGGCACACCAGCTGTTATATTAAAGACAAAGACATTTTCTGCAAAC
TTGATTATTTCAGAAGGTATGGAACTCGCTGCTCTCGATGTGGGAGACACATCCATTCTACTGACTGGGT
CCGGAGAGCCAAGGGGAATGTCTATCACTTGGCATGCTTTGCCTGCTTTTCCTGCAAAAGGCAACTTTCC
ACAGGAGAGGAGTTTGCTTTGGTGGAAGAGAAAGTCCTCTGCAGAGTACATTATGACTGCATGCTGGATA
ATTTAAAAAGAGAAGTAGAAAATGGGAATGGGATTAGTGTGGAAGGTGCCCTCCTCACAGAGCAAGATGT
TAACCATCCAAAACCAGCAAAAAGAGCTCGGACCAGCTTTACAGCAGATCAGCTTCAGGTTATGCAAGCA
CAATTTGCTCAGGACAACAACCCAGATGCACAGACACTCCAGAAATTGGCAGAAAGGACAGGCTTGAGCA
GACGTGTGATACAGGTGTGGTTTCAGAATTGTAGAGCACGCCACAAGAAACACGTCAGTCCTAATCACTC
ATCCTCCACCCCAGTCACAGCAGTCCCACCCTCCAGGCTGTCTCCACCCATGTTAGAAGAAATGGCTTAT
TCTGCCTACGTGCCCCAAGATGGAACGATGTTAACTGCGCTGCATAGTTATATGGATGCTCATTCACCAA
CAACTCTTGGACTCCAGCCCTTGTTACCCCATTCAATGACACAACTGCCAATAAGTCATACCTCTAG
